Addgene plasmid #51773: pMDC32B-AtTAS1c-B/c
Purpose: Plant expression vector (2x35S) for direct cloning of synthetic trans-acting siRNAs into Arabidopsis thaliana TAS1c precursor
Depositing lab: James Carrington. Depositing organization: Donald Danforth Plant Science Center. Publication: New Generation of Artificial MicroRNA and Synthetic Trans-Acting Small Interfering RNA Vectors for Efficient Gene Silencing in Arabidopsis. Carbonell A, Takeda A, Fahlgren N, Johnson SC, Cuperus JT, Carrington JC. Plant Physiol. 2014 Mar 19. 10.1104/pp.113.234989 PubMed 24647477.
Backbone
  Vector backbone: pMDC32
  Backbone size w/o insert (bp): 10141
  Total vector size (bp): 12550
  Vector type: Plant Expression
  Selectable markers: Hygromycin
Growth in bacteria
  Bacterial resistance: Chloramphenicol and Kanamycin, 25 & 50 μg/mL
  Growth temperature: 37°C
  Growth strain: DB3.1
  Growth instructions: E. coli DB3.1 (or other strain resistant to ccdB) at 37C
  Copy number: High Copy
Gene/Insert
  Gene/Insert name: AtTAS1c-B/c
  Species: A. thaliana (mustard weed)
  Insert size (bp): 2409
  Mutation: A. thaliana TAS1c precursor sequence including a chloramphenicol-ccdB cassette flanked by two inverted BsaI sites. The BsaI site in the ccdB gene was mutated to block the site.
  Cloning method: Unknown
  Sequencing primers: 5′ M13-F20; 3′ M13-Rev
Terms and licenses: Academic/Nonprofit Terms; Industry Terms: Not Available to Industry
How to cite: pMDC32B-AtTAS1c-B/c was a gift from James Carrington (Addgene plasmid # 51773 ; http://n2t.net/addgene:51773 ; RRID:Addgene_51773)
