[The description below was written by a language model from this plasmid's Addgene catalogue record, the feature table of its GenBank file and pLannotate feature annotations shown in this document.]
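Description:
pMDC32B-AtTAS1c-B/c is a 12.5 kb plant binary expression vector built on the pMDC32 backbone and designed for direct cloning of synthetic trans-acting siRNAs (syn-tasiRNAs) into the Arabidopsis thaliana TAS1c precursor. The backbone carries a high-copy ColE1/pMB1-type origin with a bom site for propagation in E. coli. It also has the pVS1 oriV, RepA and StaA functions, which typically support replication and stable maintenance in Agrobacterium. Bacterial selection is by kanamycin (aphA-3). Nopaline-type right and left T-DNA border repeats delimit the region transferred to plants. This region includes a hygromycin phosphotransferase gene driven by an enhanced CaMV 35S promoter, followed by the CaMV poly(A) signal, for selecting transformants.

The expression cassette places a second enhanced (duplicated-enhancer) 35S promoter upstream of the 2.4 kb AtTAS1c-B/c insert, with the NOS terminator downstream. The insert is flanked by attB1 and attB2 sites. According to the record, it consists of TAS1c precursor sequence interrupted by a chloramphenicol resistance (cat)–ccdB cassette bounded by two inverted BsaI sites. A BsaI site within ccdB was mutated so that digestion releases only the intact cassette. The TAS1c sequence itself is not annotated in the feature table. BsaI, a type IIS enzyme, excises the cassette so that syn-tasiRNA sequences can be ligated into the precursor. Because ccdB is toxic to standard E. coli strains, uncut parental vector is counter-selected, whereas the empty vector must be kept in a ccdB-tolerant strain such as DB3.1 under chloramphenicol and kanamycin. The resulting clones express engineered TAS1c transcripts for gene silencing in plants. The separate GenBank record covers only a 710 bp fragment containing part of a 35S promoter.
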