Features (pLannotate 1.2.2; 29 found; start..end, strand, type, name):
    425..1219    +  CDS            KanR: aminoglycoside phosphotransferase; aphA-3; confers resistance to kanamycin
   1306..1894    +  rep_origin     ori: high-copy-number ColE1/pMB1/pBR322/pUC origin of replication
   2080..2220    -  misc_feature   bom: basis of mobility region from pBR322
   2322..2361    -  CDS            rop (fragment): Rop protein, which maintains plasmids at low copy number; rop
   2564..2758    -  rep_origin     pVS1 oriV: origin of replication for the Pseudomonas plasmid pVS1 (Heeb et al., 2000)
   2824..3892    -  CDS            pVS1 RepA (fragment): replication protein from the Pseudomonas plasmid pVS1 (Heeb et al., 2000)
   4325..4954    -  CDS            pVS1 StaA: stability protein from the Pseudomonas plasmid pVS1 (Heeb et al., 2000)
   5514..5915    -  CDS            Y4CG_SINFN (fragment): Protein inferred from homology: Swiss-Prot protein existence level 3. From Sinorhizobium fredii (strain NBRC 101917 / NGR234).
   6254..6278    -  misc_feature   RB T-DNA repeat: right border repeat from nopaline C58 T-DNA
   6344..6498    -  CDS            lacZα (fragment): LacZα fragment of β-galactosidase; lacZ fragment
   6597..7268    +  promoter       CaMV 35S promoter (enhanced): cauliflower mosaic virus 35S promoter with a duplicated enhancer region
   7270..7296    -  misc_feature   MCS (fragment): pUC18/19 multiple cloning site
   7328..7352    +  protein_bind   attB1: mutant version of attB; recombination site for the Gateway® BP reaction BP Clonase™
   7824..7854    +  promoter       lac UV5 promoter: E. coli lac promoter with an "up" mutation
   7878..7907    +  promoter       cat promoter (fragment): promoter of the E. coli cat gene encoding chloramphenicol acetyltransferase
   7908..8564    +  CDS            cat: CAT_ECOLX - Experimental evidence at protein level: Swiss-Prot protein existence level 1. This enzyme is an effector of chloramphenicol resistance in bacteria. From Escherichia coli. This protein is used as a marker in many commonly used cloning vectors, such as pACYC184.
   8746..8904    +  CDS            ccdA (fragment): CCDA_ECO57 - Also known as H, letA. Experimental evidence at protein level: Swiss-Prot protein existence level 1. Antitoxin component of a type II toxin-antitoxin (TA) system which inhibits the post-segregational killing (PSK) of plasmid-free cells, also referred to as a plasmid addiction system. Binds to and blocks the activity of CcdB; will also remove bound CcdB protein from the CcdB-GyrA complex by forming a CcdA-CcdB complex, a process termed rejuvenation. Functions as a transcriptional corepressor for the ccdAB operon, repression also requires CcdB (By similarity). From Escherichia coli
   8909..9211    +  CDS            ccdB: CCDB_ECOLI - Also known as G, letB, letD. Experimental evidence at protein level: Swiss-Prot protein existence level 1. Toxic component of a type II toxin-antitoxin (TA) system, functioning in plasmid maintainence. Responsible for the post- segregational killing (PSK) of plasmid-free cells, also referred to as a plasmid addiction system. Half-life of over 2 hours. Cell killing by CcdB is accompanied by filamentation, defects in chromosome and plasmid segregation, defects in cell division, formation of anucleate cells, decreased DNA synthesis and plasmid loss. Interferes with the activity of DN
   9806..9830    -  protein_bind   attB2: mutant version of attB; recombination site for the Gateway® BP reaction BP Clonase™
   9849..9885    -  misc_feature   MCS (fragment): pBluescript multiple cloning site
   9896..10143   +  terminator     NOS terminator: nopaline synthase terminator and poly(A) signal
  10181..10203   -  protein_bind   lac operator (fragment): The lac repressor binds to the lac operator to inhibit transcription in E. coli. This inhibition can be relieved by adding lactose or isopropyl-β-D-thiogalactopyranoside (IPTG). lac repressor encoded by lacI
  10207..10237   -  promoter       lac promoter: promoter for the E. coli lac operon
  10252..10273   -  protein_bind   CAP binding site: CAP binding activates transcription in the presence of cAMP. E. coli catabolite activator protein
  10286..10374   -  CDS            lacI (fragment): lac repressor; lacI; The lac repressor binds to the lac operator to inhibit transcription in E. coli. This inhibition can be relieved by adding lactose or isopropyl-β-D-thiogalactopyranoside (IPTG).
  10464..11141   +  promoter       CaMV 35S promoter (enhanced): cauliflower mosaic virus 35S promoter with a duplicated enhancer region
  11209..12234   +  CDS            HygR: hygromycin B phosphotransferase confers resistance to hygromycin
  12274..12448   +  polyA_signal   CaMV poly(A) signal: cauliflower mosaic virus polyadenylation signal
  12526..12550   -  misc_feature   LB T-DNA repeat: left border repeat from nopaline C58 T-DNA
>Addgene plasmid #51773 | pMDC32B-AtTAS1c-B/c | depositor full sequence | sequence record 80112 | pMDC32B-AtTAS1c-B/c sequence 12550 bps
CCAGCCAGCCAACAGCTCCCCGACCGGCAGCTCGGCACAAAATCACCACTCGATACAGGCAGCCCATCAG
TCCGGGACGGCGTCAGCGGGAGAGCCGTTGTAAGGCGGCAGACTTTGCTCATGTTACCGATGCTATTCGG
AAGAACGGCAACTAAGCTGCCGGGTTTGAAACACGGATGATCTCGCGGAGGGTAGCATGTTGATTGTAAC
GATGACAGAGCGTTGCTGCCTGTGATCACCGCGGTTTCAAAATCGGCTCCGTCGATACTATGTTATACGC
CAACTTTGAAAACAACTTTGAAAAAGCTGTTTTCTGGTATTTAAGGTTTTAGAATGCAAGGAACAGTGAA
TTGGAGTTCGTCTTGTTATAATTAGCTTCTTGGGGTATCTTTAAATACTGTAGAAAAGAGGAAGGAAATA
ATAAATGGCTAAAATGAGAATATCACCGGAATTGAAAAAACTGATCGAAAAATACCGCTGCGTAAAAGAT
ACGGAAGGAATGTCTCCTGCTAAGGTATATAAGCTGGTGGGAGAAAATGAAAACCTATATTTAAAAATGA
CGGACAGCCGGTATAAAGGGACCACCTATGATGTGGAACGGGAAAAGGACATGATGCTATGGCTGGAAGG
AAAGCTGCCTGTTCCAAAGGTCCTGCACTTTGAACGGCATGATGGCTGGAGCAATCTGCTCATGAGTGAG
GCCGATGGCGTCCTTTGCTCGGAAGAGTATGAAGATGAACAAAGCCCTGAAAAGATTATCGAGCTGTATG
CGGAGTGCATCAGGCTCTTTCACTCCATCGACATATCGGATTGTCCCTATACGAATAGCTTAGACAGCCG
CTTAGCCGAATTGGATTACTTACTGAATAACGATCTGGCCGATGTGGATTGCGAAAACTGGGAAGAAGAC
ACTCCATTTAAAGATCCGCGCGAGCTGTATGATTTTTTAAAGACGGAAAAGCCCGAAGAGGAACTTGTCT
TTTCCCACGGCGACCTGGGAGACAGCAACATCTTTGTGAAAGATGGCAAAGTAAGTGGCTTTATTGATCT
TGGGAGAAGCGGCAGGGCGGACAAGTGGTATGACATTGCCTTCTGCGTCCGGTCGATCAGGGAGGATATC
GGGGAAGAACAGTATGTCGAGCTATTTTTTGACTTACTGGGGATCAAGCCTGATTGGGAGAAAATAAAAT
ATTATATTTTACTGGATGAATTGTTTTAGTACCTAGAATGCATGACCAAAATCCCTTAACGTGAGTTTTC
GTTCCACTGAGCGTCAGACCCCGTAGAAAAGATCAAAGGATCTTCTTGAGATCCTTTTTTTCTGCGCGTA
ATCTGCTGCTTGCAAACAAAAAAACCACCGCTACCAGCGGTGGTTTGTTTGCCGGATCAAGAGCTACCAA
CTCTTTTTCCGAAGGTAACTGGCTTCAGCAGAGCGCAGATACCAAATACTGTCCTTCTAGTGTAGCCGTA
GTTAGGCCACCACTTCAAGAACTCTGTAGCACCGCCTACATACCTCGCTCTGCTAATCCTGTTACCAGTG
GCTGCTGCCAGTGGCGATAAGTCGTGTCTTACCGGGTTGGACTCAAGACGATAGTTACCGGATAAGGCGC
AGCGGTCGGGCTGAACGGGGGGTTCGTGCACACAGCCCAGCTTGGAGCGAACGACCTACACCGAACTGAG
ATACCTACAGCGTGAGCTATGAGAAAGCGCCACGCTTCCCGAAGGGAGAAAGGCGGACAGGTATCCGGTA
AGCGGCAGGGTCGGAACAGGAGAGCGCACGAGGGAGCTTCCAGGGGGAAACGCCTGGTATCTTTATAGTC
CTGTCGGGTTTCGCCACCTCTGACTTGAGCGTCGATTTTTGTGATGCTCGTCAGGGGGGCGGAGCCTATG
GAAAAACGCCAGCAACGCGGCCTTTTTACGGTTCCTGGCCTTTTGCTGGCCTTTTGCTCACATGTTCTTT
CCTGCGTTATCCCCTGATTCTGTGGATAACCGTATTACCGCCTTTGAGTGAGCTGATACCGCTCGCCGCA
GCCGAACGACCGAGCGCAGCGAGTCAGTGAGCGAGGAAGCGGAAGAGCGCCTGATGCGGTATTTTCTCCT
TACGCATCTGTGCGGTATTTCACACCGCATATGGTGCACTCTCAGTACAATCTGCTCTGATGCCGCATAG
TTAAGCCAGTATACACTCCGCTATCGCTACGTGACTGGGTCATGGCTGCGCCCCGACACCCGCCAACACC
CGCTGACGCGCCCTGACGGGCTTGTCTGCTCCCGGCATCCGCTTACAGACAAGCTGTGACCGTCTCCGGG
AGCTGCATGTGTCAGAGGTTTTCACCGTCATCACCGAAACGCGCGAGGCAGGGTGCCTTGATGTGGGCGC
CGGCGGTCGAGTGGCGACGGCGCGGCTTGTCCGCGCCCTGGTAGATTGCCTGGCCGTAGGCCAGCCATTT
TTGAGCGGCCAGCGGCCGCGATAGGCCGACGCGAAGCGGCGGGGCGTAGGGAGCGCAGCGACCGAAGGGT
AGGCGCTTTTTGCAGCTCTTCGGCTGTGCGCTGGCCAGACAGTTATGCACAGGCCAGGCGGGTTTTAAGA
GTTTTAATAAGTTTTAAAGAGTTTTAGGCGGAAAAATCGCCTTTTTTCTCTTTTATATCAGTCACTTACA
TGTGTGACCGGTTCCCAATGTACGGCTTTGGGTTCCCAATGTACGGGTTCCGGTTCCCAATGTACGGCTT
TGGGTTCCCAATGTACGTGCTATCCACAGGAAAGAGAACTTTTCGACCTTTTTCCCCTGCTAGGGCAATT
TGCCCTAGCATCTGCTCCGTACATTAGGAACCGGCGGATGCTTCGCCCTCGATCAGGTTGCGGTAGCGCA
TGACTAGGATCGGGCCAGCCTGCCCCGCCTCCTCCTTCAAATCGTACTCCGGCAGGTCATTTGACCCGAT
CAGCTTGCGCACGGTGAAACAGAACTTCTTGAACTCTCCGGCGCTGCCACTGCGTTCGTAGATCGTCTTG
AACAACCATCTGGCTTCTGCCTTGCCTGCGGCGCGGCGTGCCAGGCGGTAGAGAAAACGGCCGATGCCGG
GATCGATCAAAAAGTAATCGGGGTGAACCGTCAGCACGTCCGGGTTCTTGCCTTCTGTGATCTCGCGGTA
CATCCAATCAGCTAGCTCGATCTCGATGTACTCCGGCCGCCCGGTTTCGCTCTTTACGATCTTGTAGCGG
CTAATCAAGGCTTCACCCTCGGATACCGTCACCAGGCGGCCGTTCTTGGCCTTCTTCGTACGCTGCATGG
CAACGTGCGTGGTGTTTAACCGAATGCAGGTTTCTACCAGGTCGTCTTTCTGCTTTCCGCCATCGGCTCG
CCGGCAGAACTTGAGTACGTCCGCAACGTGTGGACGGAACACGCGGCCGGGCTTGTCTCCCTTCCCTTCC
CGGTATCGGTTCATGGATTCGGTTAGATGGGAAACCGCCATCAGTACCAGGTCGTAATCCCACACACTGG
CCATGCCGGCCGGCCCTGCGGAAACCTCTACGTGCCCGTCTGGAAGCTCGTAGCGGATCACCTCGCCAGC
TCGTCGGTCACGCTTCGACAGACGGAAAACGGCCACGTCCATGATGCTGCGACTATCGCGGGTGCCCACG
TCATAGAGCATCGGAACGAAAAAATCTGGTTGCTCGTCGCCCTTGGGCGGCTTCCTAATCGACGGCGCAC
CGGCTGCCGGCGGTTGCCGGGATTCTTTGCGGATTCGATCAGCGGCCGCTTGCCACGATTCACCGGGGCG
TGCTTCTGCCTCGATGCGTTGCCGCTGGGCGGCCTGCGCGGCCTTCAACTTCTCCACCAGGTCATCACCC
AGCGCCGCGCCGATTTGTACCGGGCCGGATGGTTTGCGACCGTCACGCCGATTCCTCGGGCTTGGGGGTT
CCAGTGCCATTGCAGGGCCGGCAGACAACCCAGCCGCTTACGCCTGGCCAACCGCCCGTTCCTCCACACA
TGGGGCATTCCACGGCGTCGGTGCCTGGTTGTTCTTGATTTTCCATGCCGCCTCCTTTAGCCGCTAAAAT
TCATCTACTCATTTATTCATTTGCTCATTTACTCTGGTAGCTGCGCGATGTATTCAGATAGCAGCTCGGT
AATGGTCTTGCCTTGGCGTACCGCGTACATCTTCAGCTTGGTGTGATCCTCCGCCGGCAACTGAAAGTTG
ACCCGCTTCATGGCTGGCGTGTCTGCCAGGCTGGCCAACGTTGCAGCCTTGCTGCTGCGTGCGCTCGGAC
GGCCGGCACTTAGCGTGTTTGTGCTTTTGCTCATTTTCTCTTTACCTCATTAACTCAAATGAGTTTTGAT
TTAATTTCAGCGGCCAGCGCCTGGACCTCGCGGGCAGCGTCGCCCTCGGGTTCTGATTCAAGAACGGTTG
TGCCGGCGGCGGCAGTGCCTGGGTAGCTCACGCGCTGCGTGATACGGGACTCAAGAATGGGCAGCTCGTA
CCCGGCCAGCGCCTCGGCAACCTCACCGCCGATGCGCGTGCCTTTGATCGCCCGCGACACGACAAAGGCC
GCTTGTAGCCTTCCATCCGTGACCTCAATGCGCTGCTTAACCAGCTCCACCAGGTCGGCGGTGGCCCATA
TGTCGTAAGGGCTTGGCTGCACCGGAATCAGCACGAAGTCGGCTGCCTTGATCGCGGACACAGCCAAGTC
CGCCGCCTGGGGCGCTCCGTCGATCACTACGAAGTCGCGCCGGCCGATGGCCTTCACGTCGCGGTCAATC
GTCGGGCGGTCGATGCCGACAACGGTTAGCGGTTGATCTTCCCGCACGGCCGCCCAATCGCGGGCACTGC
CCTGGGGATCGGAATCGACTAACAGAACATCGGCCCCGGCGAGTTGCAGGGCGCGGGCTAGATGGGTTGC
GATGGTCGTCTTGCCTGACCCGCCTTTCTGGTTAAGTACAGCGATAACCTTCATGCGTTCCCCTTGCGTA
TTTGTTTATTTACTCATCGCATCATATACGCAGCGACCGCATGACGCAAGCTGTTTTACTCAAATACACA
TCACCTTTTTAGACGGCGGCGCTCGGTTTCTTCAGCGGCCAAGCTGGCCGGCCAGGCCGCCAGCTTGGCA
TCAGACAAACCGGCCAGGATTTCATGCAGCCGCACGGTTGAGACGTGCGCGGGCGGCTCGAACACGTACC
CGGCCGCGATCATCTCCGCCTCGATCTCTTCGGTAATGAAAAACGGTTCGTCCTGGCCGTCCTGGTGCGG
TTTCATGCTTGTTCCTCTTGGCGTTCATTCTCGGCGGCCGCCAGGGCGTCGGCCTCGGTCAATGCGTCCT
CACGGAAGGCACCGCGCCGCCTGGCCTCGGTGGGCGTCACTTCCTCGCTGCGCTCAAGTGCGCGGTACAG
GGTCGAGCGATGCACGCCAAGCAGTGCAGCCGCCTCTTTCACGGTGCGGCCTTCCTGGTCGATCAGCTCG
CGGGCGTGCGCGATCTGTGCCGGGGTGAGGGTAGGGCGGGGGCCAAACTTCACGCCTCGGGCCTTGGCGG
CCTCGCGCCCGCTCCGGGTGCGGTCGATGATTAGGGAACGCTCGAACTCGGCAATGCCGGCGAACACGGT
CAACACCATGCGGCCGGCCGGCGTGGTGGTGTCGGCCCACGGCTCTGCCAGGCTACGCAGGCCCGCGCCG
GCCTCCTGGATGCGCTCGGCAATGTCCAGTAGGTCGCGGGTGCTGCGGGCCAGGCGGTCTAGCCTGGTCA
CTGTCACAACGTCGCCAGGGCGTAGGTGGTCAAGCATCCTGGCCAGCTCCGGGCGGTCGCGCCTGGTGCC
GGTGATCTTCTCGGAAAACAGCTTGGTGCAGCCGGCCGCGTGCAGTTCGGCCCGTTGGTTGGTCAAGTCC
TGGTCGTCGGTGCTGACGCGGGCATAGCCCAGCAGGCCAGCGGCGGCGCTCTTGTTCATGGCGTAATGTC
TCCGGTTCTAGTCGCAAGTATTCTACTTTATGCGACTAAAACACGCGACAAGAAAACGCCAGGAAAAGGG
CAGGGCGGCAGCCTGTCGCGTAACTTAGGACTTGTGCGACATGTCGTTTTCAGAAGACGGCTGCACTGAA
CGTCAGAAGCCGACTGCACTATAGCAGCGGAGGGGTTGGATCAAAGTACTTTGATCCCGAGGGGAACCCT
GTGGTTGGCATGCACATACAAATGGACGAACGGATAAACCTTTTCACGCCCTTTTAAATATCCGTTATTC
TAATAAACGCTCTTTTCTCTTAGGTTTACCCGCCAATATATCCTGTCAAACACTGATAGTTTAAACTGAA
GGCGGGAAACGACAATCTGATCCAAGCTCAAGCTGCTCTAGCATTCGCCATTCAGGCTGCGCAACTGTTG
GGAAGGGCGATCGGTGCGGGCCTCTTCGCTATTACGCCAGCTGGCGAAAGGGGGATGTGCTGCAAGGCGA
TTAAGTTGGGTAACGCCAGGGTTTTCCCAGTCACGACGTTGTAAAACGACGGCCAGTGCCAAGCTTGGCG
TGCCTGCAGGTCAACATGGTGGAGCACGACACACTTGTCTACTCCAAAAATATCAAAGATACAGTCTCAG
AAGACCAAAGGGCAATTGAGACTTTTCAACAAAGGGTAATATCCGGAAACCTCCTCGGATTCCATTGCCC
AGCTATCTGTCACTTTATTGTGAAGATAGTGGAAAAGGAAGGTGGCTCCTACAAATGCCATCATTGCGAT
AAAGGAAAGGCCATCGTTGAAGATGCCTCTGCCGACAGTGGTCCCAAAGATGGACCCCCACCCACGAGGA
GCATCGTGGAAAAAGAAGACGTTCCAACCACGTCTTCAAAGCAAGTGGATTGATGTGATAACATGGTGGA
GCACGACACACTTGTCTACTCCAAAAATATCAAAGATACAGTCTCAGAAGACCAAAGGGCAATTGAGACT
TTTCAACAAAGGGTAATATCCGGAAACCTCCTCGGATTCCATTGCCCAGCTATCTGTCACTTTATTGTGA
AGATAGTGGAAAAGGAAGGTGGCTCCTACAAATGCCATCATTGCGATAAAGGAAAGGCCATCGTTGAAGA
TGCCTCTGCCGACAGTGGTCCCAAAGATGGACCCCCACCCACGAGGAGCATCGTGGAAAAAGAAGACGTT
CCAACCACGTCTTCAAAGCAAGTGGATTGATGTGATATCTCCACTGACGTAAGGGATGACGCACAATCCC
ACTATCCTTCGCAAGACCCTTCCTCTATATAAGGAAGTTCATTTCATTTGGAGAGGACCTCGACTCTAGA
GGATCCCCGGGTACCGGGCCCCCCCTCGAGGCGCGCCAAGCTATCAAACAAGTTTGTACAAAAAAGCAGG
CTCCGCGGCCGCCCCCTTCACCCCTTCACCAAACCTAAACCTAAACGGCTAAGCCCGACGTCAAATACCA
AAAAGAGAAAAACAAGAGCGCCGTCAAGCTCTGCAAATACGATCTGTAAGTCCATCTTAACACAAAAGTG
AGATGGGTTCTTAGATCATGTTCCGCCGTTAGATCGAGTCATGGTCTTGTCTCATAGAAAGGTACTTTCG
TTTACTTCTTTTGAGTATCGAGTAGAGCGTCGTCTATAGTTAGTTTGAGATTGCGTTTGTCAGAAGTTAG
GTTCAATGTCCCGGTCCAATTTTCACCAGCCATGTGTCAGTTTCGTTCCTTCCCGTCCTCTTCTTTGATT
TCGTTGGGTTACGGATGTTTTCGAGATGAAACAGCATTGTTTTGTTGTGATTTTTCTCTACAAGCGAATA
GACCATTTATCGGTGGATCTTAGAAAATTAAGAGACCATTAGGCACCCCAGGCTTTACACTTTATGCTTC
CGGCTCGTATAATGTGTGGATTTTGAGTTAGGAGCCGTCGAGATTTTCAGGAGCTAAGGAAGCTAAAATG
GAGAAAAAAATCACTGGATATACCACCGTTGATATATCCCAATGGCATCGTAAAGAACATTTTGAGGCAT
TTCAGTCAGTTGCTCAATGTACCTATAACCAGACCGTTCAGCTGGATATTACGGCCTTTTTAAAGACCGT
AAAGAAAAATAAGCACAAGTTTTATCCGGCCTTTATTCACATTCTTGCCCGCCTGATGAATGCTCATCCG
GAGTTCCGTATGGCAATGAAAGACGGTGAGCTGGTGATATGGGATAGTGTTCACCCTTGTTACACCGTTT
TCCATGAGCAAACTGAAACGTTTTCATCGCTCTGGAGTGAATACCACGACGATTTCCGGCAGTTTCTACA
CATATATTCGCAAGATGTGGCGTGTTACGGTGAAAACCTGGCCTATTTCCCTAAAGGGTTTATTGAGAAT
ATGTTTTTCGTCTCAGCCAATCCCTGGGTGAGTTTCACCAGTTTTGATTTAAACGTGGCCAATATGGACA
ACTTCTTCGCCCCCGTTTTCACCATGGGCAAATATTATACGCAAGGCGACAAGGTGCTGATGCCGCTGGC
GATTCAGGTTCATCATGCCGTTTGTGATGGCTTCCATGTCGGCAGAATGCTTAATGAATTACAACAGTAC
TGCGATGAGTGGCAGGGCGGGGCGTAAACGCGTGGAGCCGGCTTACTAAAAGCCAGATAACAGTATGCGT
ATTTGCGCGCTGATTTTTGCGGTATAAGAATATATACTGATATGTATACCCGAAGTATGTCAAAAAGAGG
TATGCTATGAAGCAGCGTATTACAGTGACAGTTGACAGCGACAGCTATCAGTTGCTCAAGGCATATATGA
TGTCAATATCTCCGGTCTGGTAAGCACAACCATGCAGAATGAAGCCCGTCGTCTGCGTGCCGAACGCTGG
AAAGCGGAAAATCAGGAAGGGATGGCTGAGGTCGCCCGGTTTATTGAAATGAACGGCTCTTTTGCTGACG
AGAACAGGGGCTGGTGAAATGCAGTTTAAGGTTTACACCTATAAAAGAGAGAGCCGTTATCGTCTGTTTG
TGGATGTACAGAGTGATATTATTGACACGCCCGGCCGACGGATGGTGATCCCCCTGGCCAGTGCACGTCT
GCTGTCAGATAAAGTCTCCCGTGAACTTTACCCGGTGGTGCATATCGGGGATGAAAGCTGGCGCATGATG
ACCACCGATATGGCCAGTGTGCCGGTTTCCGTTATCGGGGAAGAAGTGGCTGATCTCAGCCACCGCGAAA
ATGACATCAAAAACGCCATTAACCTGATGTTCTGGGGAATATAAATGTCAGGCTCCCTTATACACAGCCA
GTCTGCACCTCGACGGTCTCAGAACTAGAAAAGACATTGGACATATTCCAGGATATGCAAAAGAAAACAA
TGAATATTGTTTTGAATGTGTTCAAGTAAATGAGATTTTCAAGTCGTCTAAAGAACAGTTGCTAATACAG
TTACTTATTTCAATAAATAATTGGTTCTAATAATACAAAACATATTCGAGGATATGCAGAAAAAAAGATG
TTTGTTATTTTGAAAAGCTTGAGTAGTTTCTCTCCGAGGTGTAGCGAAGAAGCATCATCTACTTTGTAAT
GTAATTTTCTTTATGTTTTCACTTTGTAATTTTATTTGTGTTAATGTACCATGGCCGATATCGGTTTTAT
TGAAAGAAAATTTATGTTACTTCTGTTTTGGCTTTGCAATCAGTTATGCTAGTTTTCTTATACCCTTTCG
TAAGCTTCCTAAGGAATCGTTCATTGATTTCCACTGCTTCATTGTATATTAAAACTTTACAACTGTATCG
ACCATCATATAATTCTGGGTCAAGAGATGAAAATAGAACACCACATCGTAAAGTGAAATAAGGGTGGGCG
CGCCGACCCAGCTTTCTTGTACAAAGTGGTTCGATAATTCCTTAATTAACTAGTTCTAGAGCGGCCGCCC
ACCGCGGTGGAGCTCGAATTTCCCCGATCGTTCAAACATTTGGCAATAAAGTTTCTTAAGATTGAATCCT
GTTGCCGGTCTTGCGATGATTATCATATAATTTCTGTTGAATTACGTTAAGCATGTAATAATTAACATGT
AATGCATGACGTTATTTATGAGATGGGTTTTTATGATTAGAGTCCCGCAATTATACATTTAATACGCGAT
AGAAAACAAAATATAGCGCGCAAACTAGGATAAATTATCGCGCGCGGTGTCATCTATGTTACTGAATTCG
TAATCATGGTCATAGCTGTTTCCTGTGTGAAATTGTTATCCGCTCACAATTCCACACAACATACGAGCCG
GAAGCATAAAGTGTAAAGCCTGGGGTGCCTAATGAGTGAGCTAACTCACATTAATTGCGTTGCGCTCACT
GCCCGCTTTCCAGTCGGGAAACCTGTCGTGCCAGCTGCATTAATGAATCGGCCAACGCGCGGGGAGAGGC
GGTTTGCGTATTGGCTAGAGCAGCTTGCCAACATGGTGGAGCACGACACTCTCGTCTACTCCAAGAATAT
CAAAGATACAGTCTCAGAAGACCAAAGGGCTATTGAGACTTTTCAACAAAGGGTAATATCGGGAAACCTC
CTCGGATTCCATTGCCCAGCTATCTGTCACTTCATCAAAAGGACAGTAGAAAAGGAAGGTGGCACCTACA
AATGCCATCATTGCGATAAAGGAAAGGCTATCGTTCAAGATGCCTCTGCCGACAGTGGTCCCAAAGATGG
ACCCCCACCCACGAGGAGCATCGTGGAAAAAGAAGACGTTCCAACCACGTCTTCAAAGCAAGTGGATTGA
TGTGATAACATGGTGGAGCACGACACTCTCGTCTACTCCAAGAATATCAAAGATACAGTCTCAGAAGACC
AAAGGGCTATTGAGACTTTTCAACAAAGGGTAATATCGGGAAACCTCCTCGGATTCCATTGCCCAGCTAT
CTGTCACTTCATCAAAAGGACAGTAGAAAAGGAAGGTGGCACCTACAAATGCCATCATTGCGATAAAGGA
AAGGCTATCGTTCAAGATGCCTCTGCCGACAGTGGTCCCAAAGATGGACCCCCACCCACGAGGAGCATCG
TGGAAAAAGAAGACGTTCCAACCACGTCTTCAAAGCAAGTGGATTGATGTGATATCTCCACTGACGTAAG
GGATGACGCACAATCCCACTATCCTTCGCAAGACCTTCCTCTATATAAGGAAGTTCATTTCATTTGGAGA
GGACACGCTGAAATCACCAGTCTCTCTCTACAAATCTATCTCTCTCGAGCTTTCGCAGATCCCGGGGGGC
AATGAGATATGAAAAAGCCTGAACTCACCGCGACGTCTGTCGAGAAGTTTCTGATCGAAAAGTTCGACAG
CGTCTCCGACCTGATGCAGCTCTCGGAGGGCGAAGAATCTCGTGCTTTCAGCTTCGATGTAGGAGGGCGT
GGATATGTCCTGCGGGTAAATAGCTGCGCCGATGGTTTCTACAAAGATCGTTATGTTTATCGGCACTTTG
CATCGGCCGCGCTCCCGATTCCGGAAGTGCTTGACATTGGGGAGTTTAGCGAGAGCCTGACCTATTGCAT
CTCCCGCCGTGCACAGGGTGTCACGTTGCAAGACCTGCCTGAAACCGAACTGCCCGCTGTTCTACAACCG
GTCGCGGAGGCTATGGATGCGATCGCTGCGGCCGATCTTAGCCAGACGAGCGGGTTCGGCCCATTCGGAC
CGCAAGGAATCGGTCAATACACTACATGGCGTGATTTCATATGCGCGATTGCTGATCCCCATGTGTATCA
CTGGCAAACTGTGATGGACGACACCGTCAGTGCGTCCGTCGCGCAGGCTCTCGATGAGCTGATGCTTTGG
GCCGAGGACTGCCCCGAAGTCCGGCACCTCGTGCACGCGGATTTCGGCTCCAACAATGTCCTGACGGACA
ATGGCCGCATAACAGCGGTCATTGACTGGAGCGAGGCGATGTTCGGGGATTCCCAATACGAGGTCGCCAA
CATCTTCTTCTGGAGGCCGTGGTTGGCTTGTATGGAGCAGCAGACGCGCTACTTCGAGCGGAGGCATCCG
GAGCTTGCAGGATCGCCACGACTCCGGGCGTATATGCTCCGCATTGGTCTTGACCAACTCTATCAGAGCT
TGGTTGACGGCAATTTCGATGATGCAGCTTGGGCGCAGGGTCGATGCGACGCAATCGTCCGATCCGGAGC
CGGGACTGTCGGGCGTACACAAATCGCCCGCAGAAGCGCGGCCGTCTGGACCGATGGCTGTGTAGAAGTA
CTCGCCGATAGTGGAAACCGACGCCCCAGCACTCGTCCGAGGGCAAAGAAATAGAGTAGATGCCGACCGG
ATCTGTCGATCGACAAGCTCGAGTTTCTCCATAATAATGTGTGAGTAGTTCCCAGATAAGGGAATTAGGG
TTCCTATAGGGTTTCGCTCATGTGTTGAGCATATAAGAAACCCTTAGTATGTATTTGTATTTGTAAAATA
CTTCTATCAATAAAATTTCTAATTCCTAAAACCAAAATCCAGTACTAAAATCCAGATCCCCCGAATTAAT
TCGGCGTTAATTCAGTACATTAAAAACGTCCGCAATGTGTTATTAAGTTGTCTAAGCGTCAATTTGTTTA
CACCACAATATATCCTGCCA
