LOCUS       Exported 710 bp ds-DNA linear SYN 22-MAY-2021
DEFINITION  Plant expression vector (2x35S) for direct cloning of synthetic
            trans-acting siRNAs into Arabidopsis thaliana TAS1c precursor.
ACCESSION   .
VERSION     .
KEYWORDS    pMDC32B-AtTAS1c-B/c
SOURCE      synthetic DNA construct
  ORGANISM  synthetic DNA construct
REFERENCE   1 (bases 1 to 710)
  AUTHORS   Carbonell A, Takeda A, Fahlgren N, Johnson SC, Cuperus JT,
            Carrington JC
  TITLE     New Generation of Artificial MicroRNA and Synthetic Trans-Acting
            Small Interfering RNA Vectors for Efficient Gene Silencing in
            Arabidopsis.
  JOURNAL   Plant Physiol. 2014 Mar 19.
  PUBMED    24647477
REFERENCE   2 (bases 1 to 710)
  AUTHORS   .
  TITLE     Direct Submission
  JOURNAL   Exported May 22, 2021 from SnapGene Server 1.1.58
            http://www.snapgene.com
FEATURES             Location/Qualifiers
     source          1..710
                     /organism="synthetic DNA construct"
                     /mol_type="other DNA"
     promoter        335..679
                     /label=CaMV 35S promoter
                     /note="strong constitutive promoter from cauliflower mosaic
                     virus"
     primer_bind     623..643
                     /label=35S promoter
                     /note="CaMV 35S promoter, forward primer"
ORIGIN
        1 gggcaattga gacttttcaa caaagggtaa tatccggaaa cctcctcgga ttccattgcc
       61 cagctatctg tcactttatt gtgaagatag tggaaaagga aggtggctcc tacaaatgcc
      121 atcattgcga taaaggaaag gccatcgttg aagatgcctc tgccgacagt ggtcccaaag
      181 atggaccccc acccacgagg agcatcgtgg aaaaagaaga cgttccaacc acgtcttcaa
      241 agcaagtgga ttgatgtgat aacatggtgg agcacgacac acttgtctac tccaaaaata
      301 tcaaagatac agtctcagaa gaccaaaggg caattgagac ttttcaacaa agggtaatat
      361 ccggaaacct cctcggattc cattgcccag ctatctgtca ctttattgtg aagatagtgg
      421 aaaaggaagg tggctcctac aaatgccatc attgcgataa aggaaaggcc atcgttgaag
      481 atgcctctgc cgacagtggt cccaaagatg gacccccacc cacgaggagc atcgtggaaa
      541 aagaagacgt tccaaccacg tcttcaaagc aagtggattg atgtgatatc tccactgacg
      601 taagggatga cgcacaatcc cactatcctt cgcaagaccc ttcctctata taaggaagtt
      661 catttcattt ggagaggacc tcgactctag aggatccccg ggtaccgggc
//
