>Addgene plasmid #51773 | pMDC32B-AtTAS1c-B/c | addgene partial sequence | sequence record 80711 | CAT-F 5'-GTTTGTGATGGCTTCCATGTC-3'
TACTGCGATGAGTGGCAGGGCGGGGCGTAAACGCGTGGAGCCGGCTTACTAAAAGCCAGATAACAGTATG
CGTATTTGCGCGCTGATTTTTGCGGTATAAGAATATATACTGATATGTATACCCGAAGTATGTCAAAAAG
AGGTATGCTATGAAGCAGCGTATTACAGTGACAGTTGACAGCGACAGCTATCAGTTGCTCAAGGCATATA
TGATGTCAATATCTCCGGTCTGGTAAGCACAACCATGCAGAATGAAGCCCGTCGTCTGCGTGCCGAACGC
TGGAAAGCGGAAAATCAGGAAGGGATGGCTGAGGTCGCCCGGTTTATTGAAATGAACGGCTCTTTTGCTG
ACGAGAACAGGGGCTGGTGAAATGCAGTTTAAGGTTTACACCTATAAAAGAGAGAGCCGTTATCGTCTGT
TTGTGGATGTACAGAGTGATATTATTGACACGCCCGGCCGACGGATGGTGATCCCCCTGGCCAGTGCACG
TCTGCTGTCAGATAAAGTCTCCCGTGAACTTTACCCGGTGGTGCATATCGGGGATGAAAGCTGGCGCATG
ATGACCACCGATATGGCCAGTGTGCCGGTTTCCGTTATCGGGGAAGAAGTGGCTGATCTCAGCCACCGCG
AAAATGACATCAAAAACGCCATTAACCTGATGTTCTGGGGAATATAAATGTCAGGCTCCCTTATACACAG
CCAGTCTGCACCTCGACGGTCTCAGAACTAGAAAAGACATTGGACATATTCCAGGATATGCAAAAGAAAA
CAATGAATATTGTTTTGAATGTGTTCAAGTAAATGAGATTTTCAAGTCGTCTAAAGAACAGTTGCTAATA
CAGTTACTTATTTCAATAAATAATTGGTTCTAATAATACAAAACATATTCGAGGATATGCAGAAAAAA
