>Addgene plasmid #51773 | pMDC32B-AtTAS1c-B/c | addgene partial sequence | sequence record 80740 | Hygro-R 5'-tatccacgccctcctacatc-3'
AGAGCTGCATCAGGTCGGAGACGCTGTCGAACTTTTCGATCAGAAACTTCTCGACAGACGTCGCGGTGAG
TTCAGGCTTTTTCATATCTCATTGCCCCCCGGATCTGCGAAAGCTCGAGAGAGATAGATTTGTAGAGAGA
GACTGGTGATTTCAGCGTGTCCTCTCCAAATGAAATGAACTTCCTTATATAGAGGAAGGGTCTTGCGAAG
GATAGTGGGATTGTGCGTCATCCCTTACGTCAGTGGAGATATCACATCAATCCACTTGCTTTGAAGACGT
GGTTGGAACGTCTTCTTTTTCCACGATGCTCCTCGTGGGTGGGGGTCCATCTTTGGGACCACTGTCGGCA
GAGGCATCTTGAACGATAGCCTTTCCTTTATCGCAATGATGGCATTTGTAGGTGCCACCTTCCTTTTCTA
CTGTCCTTTTGATGAAGTGACAGATAGCTGGGCAATGGAATCCGAGGAGGTTTCCCGATATTACCCTTTG
TTGAAAAGTCTCAATAGCCCTTTGGTCTTCTGAGACTGTATCTTTGATATTCTTGGAGTAGACGAGAGTG
TCGTGCTCCACCATGTTCACATCAATCCACTTGCTTTGAAGACGTGGTTGGAACGTCTTCTTTTTCCACG
ATGCTCCTCGTGGGTGGGGGTCCATCTTTGGGACCACTGTCGGCAGAGGCATCTTGAACGATAGCCTTTC
CTTTATCGCAATGATGGCATTTGTAGGTGCCACCTTCCTTTTCTACTGTCCTTTTGATGAAGTGACAGAT
AGCTGGGCAATGGAATCCGAGGAGGTTTCCCGATATTACCCTTTGTTGAAAAGTCTCAATAGCCCTTTGG
TCTTCTGAGACTGTATCTTTGATATTCTTGGAGTAGACGAGAGTGTC
